>Addgene plasmid #1030 | pcDNA-f:PGC1(delta CTD) | depositor full sequence | sequence record 1 | Author sequence
GACGGATCGGGAGATCTCCCGATCCCCTATGGTCGACTCTCAGTACAATCTGCTCTGATGCCGCATAGTT
AAGCCAGTATCTGCTCCCTGCTTGTGTGTTGGAGGTCGCTGAGTAGTGCGCGAGCAAAATTTAAGCTACA
ACAAGGCAAGGCTTGACCGACAATTGCATGAAGAATCTGCTTAGGGTTAGGCGTTTTGCGCTGCTTCGCG
ATGTACGGGCCAGATATACGCGTTGACATTGATTATTGACTAGTTATTAATAGTAATCAATTACGGGGTC
ATTAGTTCATAGCCCATATATGGAGTTCCGCGTTACATAACTTACGGTAAATGGCCCGCCTGGCTGACCG
CCCAACGACCCCCGCCCATTGACGTCAATAATGACGTATGTTCCCATAGTAACGCCAATAGGGACTTTCC
ATTGACGTCAATGGGTGGACTATTTACGGTAAACTGCCCACTTGGCAGTACATCAAGTGTATCATATGCC
AAGTACGCCCCCTATTGACGTCAATGACGGTAAATGGCCCGCCTGGCATTATGCCCAGTACATGACCTTA
TGGGACTTTCCTACTTGGCAGTACATCTACGTATTAGTCATCGCTATTACCATGGTGATGCGGTTTTGGC
AGTACATCAATGGGCGTGGATAGCGGTTTGACTCACGGGGATTTCCAAGTCTCCACCCCATTGACGTCAA
TGGGAGTTTGTTTTGGCACCAAAATCAACGGGACTTTCCAAAATGTCGTAACAACTCCGCCCCATTGACG
CAAATGGGCGGTAGGCGTGTACGGTGGGAGGTCTATATAAGCAGAGCTCTCTGGCTAACTAGAGAACCCA
CTGCTTACTGGCTTATCGAAATTAATACGACTCACTATAGGGAGACCCAAGCTGGCTAGTTAAGCTTGGT
ACCGAGCTCGGATCCACTAGTCCAGTGTGGTGGAATTCTGCAGATATCCGGATCACCACCATGGACTACA
AAGACGATGACGATAAAGCAAGAAGAGCATCTGTGGGATCCTGCAGCCAAGACTCTGTATGGAGTGACAT
AGAGTGTGCTGCTCTGGTTGGTGAGGACCAGCCTCTTTGCCCAGATCTTCCTGAACTTGACCTTTCTGAA
CTTGATGTGAATGACTTGGATACAGACAGCTTTCTGGGTGGATTGAAGTGGTGTAGCGACCAATCGGAAA
TCATATCCAACCAGTACAACAATGAGCCTGCGAACATATTTGAGAAGATAGATGAAGAGAATGAGGCAAA
CTTGCTAGCGGTCCTCACAGAGACACTGGACAGTCTCCCCGTGGATGAAGACGGATTGCCCTCATTTGAT
GCACTGACAGATGGAGCCGTGACCACTGACAACGAGGCCAGTCCTTCCTCCATGCCTGACGGCACCCCTC
CCCCTCAGGAGGCAGAAGAGCCGTCTCTACTTAAGAAGCTCTTACTGGCACCAGCCAACACTCAGCTCAG
CTACAATGAATGCAGCGGTCTTAGCACTCAGAACCATGCAGCAAACCACACCCACAGGATCAGAACAAAC
CCTGCCATTGTTAAGACCGAGAATTCATGGAGCAATAAAGCGAAGAGCATTTGTCAACAGCAAAAGCCAC
AAAGACGTCCCTGCTCAGAGCTTCTCAAGTATCTGACCACAAACGATGACCCTCCTCACACCAAACCCAC
AGAAAACAGGAACAGCAGCAGAGACAAATGTGCTTCCAAAAAGAAGTCCCATACACAACCGCAGTCGCAA
CATGCTCAAGCCAAACCAACAACTTTATCTCTTCCTCTGACCCCAGAGTCACCAAATGACCCCAAGGGTT
CCCCATTTGAGAACAAGACTATTGAGCGAACCTTAAGTGTGGAACTCTCTGGAACTGCAGGCCTAACTCC
TCCCACAACTCCTCCTCATAAAGCCAACCAAGATAACCCTTTCAAGGCTTCGCCAAAGCTGAAGCCCTCT
TGCAAGACCGTGGTGCCACCGCCAACCAAGAGGGCCCGGTACAGTGAGTGTTCTGGTACCCAAGGCAGCC
ACTCCACCAAGAAAGGGCCCGAGCAATCTGAGTTGTACGCACAACTCAGCAAGTCCTCAGGGCTCAGCCG
AGGACACGAGGAAAGGAAGACTAAACGGCCCAGTCTCCGGCTGTTTGGTGACCATGACTACTGTCAGTCA
CTCAATTCCAAAACGGATATACTCATTAACATATCACAGGAGCTCCAAGACTCTAGACAACTAGACTTCA
AAGATGCCTCCTGTGACTGGCAGGGGCACATCTGTTCTTCCACAGATTCAGGCCAGTGCTACCTGAGAGA
GACTTTGGAGGCCAGCAAGCAGGTCTCTCCTTGCAGCACCAGAAAACAGCTCCAAGACCAGGAAATCCGA
GCGGAGCTGAACAAGCACTTCGGTCATCCCTGTCAAGCTGTGTTTGACGACAAATCAGACAAGACCAGTG
AACTAAGGGATGGCGACTTCAGTAATGAACAATTCTCCAAACTACCTGTGTTTATAAATTCAGGACTAGC
CATGGATGGCCTATTTGATGACAGTGAAGATGAAAGTGATAAACTGAGCTACCCTTGGGATGGCACGCAG
CCCTATTCATTGTTCGATGTGTCGCCTTCTTGCTCTTCCTTTAACTCTCCGTGTCGAGACTCAGTGTCAC
CACCGAAATCCTTATTTTCTCAAAGACCCCAAAGGATGCTCGAGCATGCATCTAGTTAGTCAGTCTAGAC
TAGCTGACTAGAGGACCGGTCATCATCACCATCACCATTGAGTTTAAACCCGCTGATCAGCCTCGACTGT
GCCTTCTAGTTGCCAGCCATCTGTTGTTTGCCCCTCCCCCGTGCCTTCCTTGACCCTGGAAGGTGCCACT
CCCACTGTCCTTTCCTAATAAAATGAGGAAATTGCATCGCATTGTCTGAGTAGGTGTCATTCTATTCTGG
GGGGTGGGGTGGGGCAGGACAGCAAGGGGGAGGATTGGGAAGACAATAGCAGGCATGCTGGGGATGCGGT
GGGCTCTATGGCTTCTGAGGCGGAAAGAACCAGCTGGGGCTCTAGGGGGTATCCCC
[124 nt withheld, positions 3067-3190]
C
[32 nt withheld, positions 3192-3223]
CA
[57 nt withheld, positions 3226-3282]
A
[49 nt withheld, positions 3284-3332]
CCTTTGACGTTGGAGTCCACGTTCTTT
[37 nt withheld, positions 3360-3396]
ACCCTATCTCGGTCTATTCTTTTGATTTATAAGGGATTTTGGGGATTTCGGCCTATTGGTTAAAAAATGA
GCTGATTTAACAAAAATTTAACGCGAATTAATTCTGTGGAATGTGTGTCAGTTAGGGTGTGGAAAGTCCC
CAGGCTCCCCAGGCAGGCAGAAGTATGCAAAGCATGCATCTCAATTAGTCAGCAACCAGGTGTGGAAAGT
CCCCAGGCTCCCCAGCAGGCAGAAGTATGCAAAGCATGCATCTCAATTAGTCAGCAACCATAGTCCCGCC
CCTAACTCCGCCCATCCCGCCCCTAACTCCGCCCAGTTCCGCCCATTCTCCGCCCCATGGCTGACTAATT
TTTTTTATTTATGCAGAGGCCGAGGCCGCCTCTGCCTCTGAGCTATTCCAGAAGTAGTGAGGAGGCTTTT
TTGGAGGCCTAGGCTTTTGCAAAAAGCTCCCGGGAGCTTGTATATCCATTTTCGGATCTGATCAAGAGAC
AGGATGAGGATCGTTTCGCATGATTGAACAAGATGGATTGCACGCAGGTTCTCCGGCCGCTTGGGTGGAG
AGGCTATTCGGCTATGACTGGGCACAACAGACAATCGGCTGCTCTGATGCCGCCGTGTTCCGGCTGTCAG
CGCAGGGGCGCCCGGTTCTTTTTGTCAAGACCGACCTGTCCGGTGCCCTGAATGAACTGCAGGACGAGGC
AGCGCGGCTATCGTGGCTGGCCACGACGGGCGTTCCTTGCGCAGCTGTGCTCGACGTTGTCACTGAAGCG
GGAAGGGACTGGCTGCTATTGGGCGAAGTGCCGGGGCAGGATCTCCTGTCATCTCACCTTGCTCCTGCCG
AGAAAGTATCCATCATGGCTGATGCAATGCGGCGGCTGCATACGCTTGATCCGGCTACCTGCCCATTCGA
CCACCAAGCGAAACATCGCATCGAGCGAGCACGTACTCGGATGGAAGCCGGTCTTGTCGATCAGGATGAT
CTGGACGAAGAGCATCAGGGGCTCGCGCCAGCCGAACTGTTCGCCAGGCTCAAGGCGCGCATGCCCGACG
GCGAGGATCTCGTCGTGACCCATGGCGATGCCTGCTTGCCGAATATCATGGTGGAAAATGGCCGCTTTTC
TGGATTCATCGACTGTGGCCGGCTGGGTGTGGCGGACCGCTATCAGGACATAGCGTTGGCTACCCGTGAT
ATTGCTGAAGAGCTTGGCGGCGAATGGGCTGACCGCTTCCTCGTGCTTTACGGTATCGCCGCTCCCGATT
CGCAGCGCATCGCCTTCTATCGCCTTCTTGACGAGTTCTTCTGAGCGGGACTCTGGGGTTCGCGAAATGA
CCGACCAAGCGACGCCCAACCTGCCATCACGAGATTTCGATTCCACCGCCGCCTTCTATGAAAGGTTGGG
CTTCGGAATCGTTTTCCGGGACGCCGGCTGGATGATCCTCCAGCGCGGGGATCTCATGCTGGAGTTCTTC
GCCCACCCCAACTTGTTTATTGCAGCTTATAATGGTTACAAATAAAGCAATAGCATCACAAATTTCACAA
ATAAAGCATTTTTTTCACTGCATTCTAGTTGTGGTTTGTCCAAACTCATCAATGTATCTTATCATGTCTG
TATACCGTCGACCTCTAGCTAGAGCTTGGCGTAATCATGGTCATAGCTGTTTCCTGTGTGAAATTGTTAT
CCGCTCACAATTCCACACAACATACGAGCCGGAAGCATAAAGTGTAAAGCCTGGGGTGCCTAATGAGTGA
GCTAACTCACATTAATTGCGTTGCGCTCACTGCCCGCTTTCCAGTCGGGAAACCTGTCGTGCCAGCTGCA
TTAATGAATCGGCCAACGCGCGGGGAGAGGCGGTTTGCGTATTGGGCGCTCTTCCGCTTCCTCGCTCACT
GACTCGCTGCGCTCGGTCGTTCGGCTGCGGCGAGCGGTATCAGCTCACTCAAAGGCGGTAATACGGTTAT
CCACAGAATCAGGGGATAACGCAGGAAAGAACATGTGAGCAAAAGGCCAGCAAAAGGCCAGGAACCGTAA
AAAGGCCGCGTTGCTGGCGTTTTTCCATAGGCTCCGCCCCCCTGACGAGCATCACAAAAATCGACGCTCA
AGTCAGAGGTGGCGAAACCCGACAGGACTATAAAGATACCAGGCGTTTCCCCCTGGAAGCTCCCTCGTGC
GCTCTCCTGTTCCGACCCTGCCGCTTACCGGATACCTGTCCGCCTTTCTCCCTTCGGGAAGCGTGGCGCT
TTCTCAATGCTCACGCTGTAGGTATCTCAGTTCGGTGTAGGTCGTTCGCTCCAAGCTGGGCTGTGTGCAC
GAACCCCCCGTTCAGCCCGACCGCTGCGCCTTATCCGGTAACTATCGTCTTGAGTCCAACCCGGTAAGAC
ACGACTTATCGCCACTGGCAGCAGCCACTGGTAACAGGATTAGCAGAGCGAGGTATGTAGGCGGTGCTAC
AGAGTTCTTGAAGTGGTGGCCTAACTACGGCTACACTAGAAGGACAGTATTTGGTATCTGCGCTCTGCTG
AAGCCAGTTACCTTCGGAAAAAGAGTTGGTAGCTCTTGATCCGGCAAACAAACCACCGCTGGTAGCGGTG
GTTTTTTTGTTTGCAAGCAGCAGATTACGCGCAGAAAAAAAGGATCTCAAGAAGATCCTTTGATCTTTTC
TACGGGGTCTGACGCTCAGTGGAACGAAAACTCACGTTAAGGGATTTTGGTCATGAGATTATCAAAAAGG
ATCTTCACCTAGATCCTTTTAAATTAAAAATGAAGTTTTAAATCAATCTAAAGTATATATGAGTAAACTT
GGTCTGACAGTTACCAATGCTTAATCAGTGAGGCACCTATCTCAGCGATCTGTCTATTTCGTTCATCCAT
AGTTGCCTGACTCCCCGTCGTGTAGATAACTACGATACGGGAGGGCTTACCATCTGGCCCCAGTGCTGCA
ATGATACCGCGAGACCCACGCTCACCGGCTCCAGATTTATCAGCAATAAACCAGCCAGCCGGAAGGGCCG
AGCGCAGAAGTGGTCCTGCAACTTTATCCGCCTCCATCCAGTCTATTAATTGTTGCCGGGAAGCTAGAGT
AAGTAGTTCGCCAGTTAATAGTTTGCGCAACGTTGTTGCCATTGCTACAGGCATCGTGGTGTCACGCTCG
TCGTTTGGTATGGCTTCATTCAGCTCCGGTTCCCAACGATCAAGGCGAGTTACATGATCCCCCATGTTGT
GCAAAAAAGCGGTTAGCTCCTTCGGTCCTCCGATCGTTGTCAGAAGTAAGTTGGCCGCAGTGTTATCACT
CATGGTTATGGCAGCACTGCATAATTCTCTTACTGTCATGCCATCCGTAAGATGCTTTTCTGTGACTGGT
GAGTACTCAACCAAGTCATTCTGAGAATAGTGTATGCGGCGACCGAGTTGCTCTTGCCCGGCGTCAATAC
GGGATAATACCGCGCCACATAGCAGAACTTTAAAAGTGCTCATCATTGGAAAACGTTCTTCGGGGCGAAA
ACTCTCAAGGATCTTACCGCTGTTGAGATCCAGTTCGATGTAACCCACTCGTGCACCCAACTGATCTTCA
GCATCTTTTACTTTCACCAGCGTTTCTGGGTGAGCAAAAACAGGAAGGCAAAATGCCGCAAAAAAGGGAA
TAAGGGCGACACGGAAATGTTGAATACTCATACTCTTCCTTTTTCAATATTATTGAAGCATTTATCAGGG
TTATTGTCTCATGAGCGGATACATATTTGAATGTATTTAGAAAAATAAACAAATAGGGGTTCCGCGCACA
TTTCCCCGAAAAGTGCCACCTGACGTC
Features (pLannotate 1.2.2; 21 found; start..end, strand, type, name):
     36..80      -  misc_feature   bom (fragment): basis of mobility region from pBR322
    235..614     +  enhancer       CMV enhancer: human cytomegalovirus immediate early enhancer
    615..818     +  promoter       CMV promoter: human cytomegalovirus (CMV) immediate early promoter
    814..847     +  LTR            5' LTR (truncated) (fragment): truncated 5' long terminal repeat (LTR) from HIV-1
    863..881     +  promoter       T7 promoter: promoter for bacteriophage T7 RNA polymerase
    973..997     +  CDS            3xFLAG (fragment): three tandem FLAG® epitope tags
   1022..2773    +  CDS            Ppargc1a (fragment): PRGC1_MOUSE - Also known as Pgc1, Pgc1a, Ppargc1. Experimental evidence at protein level: Swiss-Prot protein existence level 1. Transcriptional coactivator for steroid receptors and nuclear receptors. Greatly increases the transcriptional activity of PPARG and thyroid hormone receptor on the uncoupling protein promoter. Can regulate key mitochondrial genes that contribute to the program of adaptive thermogenesis. Plays an essential role in metabolic reprogramming in response to dietary availability through coordination of the expression of a wide array of genes involved in glucose and fatty ac
   2797..3021    +  polyA_signal   bGH poly(A) signal: bovine growth hormone polyadenylation signal
   3025..3046    +  promoter       SV40 promoter (fragment): SV40 enhancer and early promoter
   3067..3495    +  rep_origin     f1 ori (sequence partly withheld): f1 bacteriophage origin of replication; arrow indicates direction of (+) strand synthesis
   3509..3839    +  promoter       SV40 promoter: SV40 enhancer and early promoter
   3906..4697    +  CDS            neo: KKA2_KLEPN - Also known as kan, nptII. Experimental evidence at protein level: Swiss-Prot protein existence level 1. Resistance to kanamycin, neomycin, paromomycin, ribostamycin, butirosin and gentamicin B. From Klebsiella pneumoniae.
   4723..4881    +  CDS            ble (fragment): BLE_KLEPN - Experimental evidence at protein level: Swiss-Prot protein existence level 1. Binding protein with a strong affinity to the bleomycin family of antibiotics. Binds to CL990; an antimitotic-antibiotic compound. From Klebsiella pneumoniae.
   4876..4997    +  polyA_signal   SV40 poly(A) signal: SV40 polyadenylation signal
   5070..5086    -  protein_bind   lac operator: The lac repressor binds to the lac operator to inhibit transcription in E. coli. This inhibition can be relieved by adding lactose or isopropyl-β-D-thiogalactopyranoside (IPTG). lac repressor encoded by lacI
   5094..5124    -  promoter       lac promoter: promoter for the E. coli lac operon
   5139..5160    -  protein_bind   CAP binding site: CAP binding activates transcription in the presence of cAMP. E. coli catabolite activator protein
   5173..5265    -  CDS            lacI (fragment): lac repressor; lacI; The lac repressor binds to the lac operator to inhibit transcription in E. coli. This inhibition can be relieved by adding lactose or isopropyl-β-D-thiogalactopyranoside (IPTG).
   5448..6036    -  rep_origin     ori: high-copy-number ColE1/pMB1/pBR322/pUC origin of replication
   6207..7067    -  CDS            AmpR: β-lactamase; bla; confers resistance to ampicillin, carbenicillin, and related antibiotics
   7068..7172    -  promoter       AmpR promoter: bla
