[The description below was written by a language model from this plasmid's Addgene catalogue record and pLannotate feature annotations shown in this document.]
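Description:
pcDNA-f:PGC1(delta CTD) is a mammalian expression plasmid built on the Invitrogen pcDNA3.1 myc-His A backbone, carrying a truncated mouse PGC-1α (Ppargc1a) coding sequence. It is maintained in E. coli through a high-copy ColE1/pUC-type origin with ampicillin selection (AmpR under its own bla promoter), and it also contains an f1 origin for single-stranded DNA production. For selection in mammalian cells the backbone provides an SV40 early promoter driving the neomycin phosphotransferase gene, followed by an SV40 polyadenylation signal. Small annotated fragments such as the HIV-1 LTR, ble, lacI and bom matches appear to be short homology hits within backbone sequence rather than functional elements.

The expression cassette consists of the human CMV immediate-early enhancer and promoter, a T7 promoter that allows in vitro transcription, an N-terminal FLAG epitope (annotated as a fragment of 3xFLAG, consistent with the single Flag tag in the catalogue entry), and the Ppargc1a fragment, terminated by the bovine growth hormone polyadenylation signal. The insert, recorded as about 1.7 kb and cloned between EcoRV and AgeI sites, carries a "delta CTD" mutation, meaning the C-terminal domain of the coactivator is deleted; the record does not give the exact residue boundaries. No myc or His tag is annotated downstream of the insert, so the record does not show that the backbone's C-terminal tags are fused to the protein.

PGC-1α is a transcriptional coactivator of nuclear receptors involved in adaptive thermogenesis and mitochondrial gene programmes. The associated publication concerns coupling of transcription and mRNA processing through PGC-1, so this construct most plausibly serves as a deletion mutant for comparison with the full-length protein, with the FLAG tag available for detection or immunoprecipitation.
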