Addgene plasmid #1030: pcDNA-f:PGC1(delta CTD)
Depositing lab: Bruce Spiegelman. Depositing organization: Dana-Farber Cancer Institute. Publication: Direct coupling of transcription and mRNA processing through the thermogenic coactivator PGC-1. Monsalve M, Wu Z, Adelmant G, Puigserver P, Fan M, Spiegelman BM. Mol Cell 2000 Aug;6(2):307-16. 10.1016/S1097-2765(00)00031-9 PubMed 10983978.
Backbone
  Vector backbone: pcDNA3.1 myc-His A
  Backbone manufacturer: Invitrogen
  Backbone size w/o insert (bp): 5500
  Vector type: Mammalian Expression
Growth in bacteria
  Bacterial resistance: Ampicillin, 100 μg/mL
  Growth temperature: 37°C
  Growth strain: DH5alpha
  Copy number: High Copy
Gene/Insert
  Gene/Insert name: PGC1a (alt names: PGC1 alpha; PGC1; PPAR gamma coactivator 1 alpha)
  Species: M. musculus (mouse)
  Insert size (bp): 1710
  Mutation: delta CTD
  GenBank ID: NM_008904
  Entrez Gene: Ppargc1a (a.k.a. A830037N07Rik, Gm11133, PGC-1, PPARGC-1-alpha, Pgc-1alpha, Pgc1, Pgco1, Ppargc1)
  Tag / fusion protein: Flag (N terminal on insert)
  Cloning method: Restriction Enzyme; 5′ cloning site EcoRV (not destroyed); 3′ cloning site AgeI (not destroyed)
  Sequencing primers: 5′ CMV-F; 3′ BGH-rev
Terms and licenses: Academic/Nonprofit Terms; Industry Terms: Not Available to Industry
How to cite: pcDNA-f:PGC1(delta CTD) was a gift from Bruce Spiegelman (Addgene plasmid # 1030 ; http://n2t.net/addgene:1030 ; RRID:Addgene_1030)
