>Addgene plasmid #1030 | pcDNA-f:PGC1(delta CTD) | addgene partial sequence | sequence record 16397 | 1030 with T7
GAGCTCGGATCCCTAGTCCAGTGTGGTGGAATTCTGCAGATATCCGGATCACCACCATGGACTACAAAGA
CGATGACGATAAAGCAAGAAGAGCATCTGTGGGATCCTGCAGCCAAGACTCTGTATGGAGTGACATAGAG
TGTGCTGCTCTGGTTGGTGAGGACCAGCCTCTTTGCCCAGATCTTCCTGAACTTGACCTTTCTGAACTTG
ATGTGAATGACTTGGATACAGACAGCTTTCTGGGTGGATTGAAGTGGTGTAGCGACCAATCGGAAATCAT
ATCCAACCAGTACAACAATGAGCCTGCGAACATATTTGAGAAGATAGATGAAGAGAATGAGGCAAACTTG
CTAGCGGTCCTCACAGAGACACTGGACAGTCTCCCCGTGGATGAAGACGGATTGCCCTCATTTGATGCAC
TGACAGATGGAGCCGTGACCACTGACAACGAGGCCAGTCCTTCCTCCATGCCTGACGGCACCCCTCCCCC
TCAGGAGGCAGAAGAGCCGTCTCTACTTAAGAAGCTCTTACTGGCACCAGCCAACACTCAGCTCAGCTAC
AATGAATGCAGCGGTCTTAGCACTCAGAACCATGCAGCAAACCACACCCACAGGATCAGAACAAACCCTG
CCATTGTTAAGACCGAGAATTCATGGAGCAATAAAGCGAAGAGCATTTGTCAACAGCAAAAGCCACAAAG
ACGTCCCTGCTCAGAGCTTCTCAAGTATCTGACCACAAACGATGACCCTCCTCACACC
